>Addgene plasmid #188954 | pBBR1_DVC_AG | addgene full sequence | sequence record 388773 | Addgene NGS Result
GGAGATGTCTTCTGCACCATATGCGGTGTGAAATACCGCACAGATGCGTAAGGAGAAAATACCGCATCAG
GCGCCATTCGCCATTCAGGCTGCGCAACTGTTGGGAAGGGCGATCGGTGCGGGCCTCTTCGCTATTACGC
CAGCTGGCGAAAGGGGGATGTGCTGCAAGGCGATTAAGTTGGGTAACGCCAGGGTTTTCCCAGTCACGAC
GTTGTAAAACGACGGCCAGTGAATTCGAGCTCGGTACCCGGGGATCCTCTAGAGTCGACCTGCAGGCATG
CAAGCTTGGCGTAATCATGGTCATAGCTGTTTCCTGTGTGAAATTGTTATCCGCTCACAATTCCACACAA
CATACGAGCCGGAAGCATAAAGTGTAAAGCCTGGGGTGCCTAATGAGTGAGCTAACTCACATTAATTGCG
TTGCGCTCACTGCCCGCTTTCCAGTCGGGAAACCTGTCGTGCCAGCTGCATTAATGAATCGGCCAACGCG
CGGGGAAGACGTTGCCAGAGACCTACTAGTAGCGGCCGCTGCAGGCTTCCTCGCTCACTGACTCCCCAGA
ACTCTGTCAGACCCACGTAAGAGGTTCCAACTTTCACCATAATGAAATAAGATCACTACCGGGCGTATTT
TTTGAGTTATCGAGATTTTCAGGAGCTAAGGAAGCTAAAATGGAGAAAAAAATCACTGGATATACCACCG
TTGATATATCCCAATGGCATCGTAAAGAACATTTTGAGGCATTTCAGTCAGTTGCTCAATGTACCTATAA
CCAGACCGTTCAGCTGGATATTACGGCCTTTTTAAAGACCGTAAAGAAAAATAAGCACAAGTTTTATCCG
GCCTTTATTCACATTCTTGCCCGCCTGATGAATGCTCATCCGGAATTTCGTATGGCAATGAAAGACGGTG
AGCTGGTGATATGGGATAGTGTTCACCCTTGTTACACCGTTTTCCATGAGCAAACTGAAACGTTTTCATC
GCTCTGGAGTGAATACCACGACGATTTCCGGCAGTTTCTACACATATATTCGCAAGATGTGGCGTGTTAC
GGTGAAAACCTGGCCTATTTCCCTAAAGGGTTTATTGAGAATATGTTTTTCGTCTCAGCCAATCCCTGGG
TGAGTTTCACCAGTTTTGATTTAAACGTGGCCAATATGGACAACTTCTTCGCCCCCGTTTTCACCATGGG
CAAATATTATACGCAAGGCGACAAGGTGCTGATGCCGCTGGCGATTCAGGTTCATCATGCCGTTTGTGAT
GGCTTCCATGTCGGCAGAATGCTTAATGAATTACAACAGTACTGCGATGAGTGGCAGGGCGGGGCGTAAT
TTGATATCGAGCTCGCTTGGACTGCTGTTGATAGATCCAGTAATGACCTCAGAACTCTGTCAGACCAAGT
TTACTCATATATACTTTAGATTGATTTAAAACTTCATTTTTAATTTAAAAGGATCTAGGTGCAGCTTGCC
TTTAGGACAAATCCGCCGCCCTAGACAGCTGGGCGCGCCCCCCCTACGGGCTTGCTCTCCGGGCTTCGCC
CTGCGCGGTCGCTGCGCTCCCTTGCCAGCCCGTGGATATGTGGACGATGGCCGCGAGCGGCCACCGGCTG
GCTCGCTTCGCTCGGCCCGTGGACAACCCTGCTGGACAAGCTGATGGACAGGCTGCGCCTGCCCACGAGC
TTGACCACAGGGATTGCCCACCGGCTACCCAGCCTTCGACCACATACCCACCGGCTCCAACTGCGCGGCC
TGCGGCCTTGCCCCATCAATTTTTTTAATTTTCTCTGGGGAAAAGCCTCCGGCCTGCGGCCTGCGCGCTT
CGCTTGCCGGTTGGACACCAAGTGGAAGGCGGGTCAAGGCTCGCGCAGCGACCGCGCAGCGGCTTGGCCT
TGACGCGCCTGGAACGACCCAAGCCTATGCGAGTGGGGGCAGTCGAAGGGCGAAGCCCGCCCGCCTGCCC
CCCGAGCCTCACGGCGGCGAGTGCGGGGGTTCCAAGGGGGCAGCGCCACCTTGGGCAAGGCCGAAGGCCG
CGCAGTCGATCAACAAGCCCCGGAGGGGCCACTTTTTGCCGGAGGGGGAGCCGCGCCGAAGGCGTGGGGG
AACCCCGCAGGGGTGCCCTTCTTTGGGCACCAAAGAACTAGATATAGGGCGAAATGCGAAAGACTTAAAA
ATCAACAACTTAAAAAAGGGGGGTACGCAACAGCTCATTGCGGCACCCCCCGCAATAGCTCATTGCGTAG
GTTAAAGAAAATCTGTAATTGACTGCCACTTTTACGCAACGCATAATTGTTGTCGCGCTGCCGAAAAGTT
GCAGCTGATTGCGCATGGTGCCGCAACCGTGCGGCACCCCTACCGCATGGAGATAAGCATGGCCACGCAG
TCCAGAGAAATCGGCATTCAAGCCAAGAACAAGCCCGGTCACTGGGTGCAAACGGAACGCAAAGCGCATG
AGGCGTGGGCCGGGCTTATTGCGAGGAAACCCACGGCGGCAATGCTGCTGCATCACCTCGTGGCGCAGAT
GGGCCACCAGAACGCCGTGGTGGTCAGCCAGAAAACACTTTCCAAGCTCATCGGACGTTCTTTGCGGACG
GTCCAATACGCAGTCAAGGACTTGGTGGCCGAGCGCTGGATCTCCGTCGTGAAGCTCAACGGCCCCGGCA
CCGTGTCGGCCTACGTGGTCAATGACCGCGTGGCGTGGGGCCAGCCCCGCGACCAGTTGCGCCTGTCGGT
GTTCAGTGCCGCCGTGGTGGTTGATCACGACGACCAGGACGAATCGCTGTTGGGGCATGGCGACCTGCGC
CGCATCCCGACCCTGTATCCGGGCGAGCAGCAACTACCGACCGGCCCCGGCGAGGAGCCGCCCAGCCAGC
CCGGCATTCCGGGCATGGAACCAGACCTGCCAGCCTTGACCGAAACGGAGGAATGGGAACGGCGCGGGCA
GCAGCGCCTGCCGATGCCCGATGAGCCGTGTTTTCTGGACGATGGCGAGCCGTTGGAGCCGCCGACACGG
GTAACGCTGCCGCGCCGGTAGGGCCGGCCTACGGCCAGCCTCGCAGAGCAGGATTCCCGTTGAGCACCGC
CAGGTGCGAATAAGGGACAGTGAAGAAGGAACACCCGCTCGCGGGTGGGCCTACTTCACCTATCCTGCCC
TTGTGTCTCAAAATCTCTGAGGATGATTTCTGGAATTCGCGGCCGCTTCTAGAGACTAGTGGGTCTCA
Features (pLannotate 1.2.2; 15 found; start..end, strand, type, name):
     13..71      +  misc_feature   bom (fragment): basis of mobility region from pBR322
     77..234     -  CDS            lacZα (fragment): LacZα fragment of β-galactosidase; lacZ fragment
    231..287     +  misc_feature   MCS: pUC18/19 multiple cloning site
    324..340     -  protein_bind   lac operator: The lac repressor binds to the lac operator to inhibit transcription in E. coli. This inhibition can be relieved by adding lactose or isopropyl-β-D-thiogalactopyranoside (IPTG). lac repressor encoded by lacI
    348..378     -  promoter       lac promoter: promoter for the E. coli lac operon
    393..414     -  protein_bind   CAP binding site: CAP binding activates transcription in the presence of cAMP. E. coli catabolite activator protein
    427..496     -  CDS            lacI (fragment): lac repressor; lacI; The lac repressor binds to the lac operator to inhibit transcription in E. coli. This inhibition can be relieved by adding lactose or isopropyl-β-D-thiogalactopyranoside (IPTG).
    514..534     +  misc_feature   BioBrick suffix: universal suffix for all parts
    574..669     +  promoter       cat promoter (fragment): promoter of the E. coli cat gene encoding chloramphenicol acetyltransferase
    670..1326    +  CDS            cat: CAT_ECOLX - Experimental evidence at protein level: Swiss-Prot protein existence level 1. This enzyme is an effector of chloramphenicol resistance in bacteria. From Escherichia coli. This protein is used as a marker in many commonly used cloning vectors, such as pACYC184.
   1350..1387    +  terminator     lambda t0 terminator (fragment): transcription terminator from phage lambda
   1597..2368    +  rep_origin     pBBR1 oriV: replication origin of the broad-host-range plasmid pBBR1 from Bordetella bronchiseptica; requires the pBBR1 Rep protein for replication
   2369..3031    +  CDS            pBBR1 Rep: replication protein for the broad-host-range plasmid pBBR1 from Bordetella bronchiseptica
   3042..3150    -  oriT           oriT: incP origin of transfer
   3183..3204    +  misc_feature   BioBrick prefix: BioBrick prefix for parts that do not start with "ATG"
