[The description below was written by a language model from this plasmid's Addgene catalogue record and pLannotate feature annotations shown in this document.]
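Description:
pBBR1_DVC_AG is an empty destination vector for the CIDAR MoClo modular cloning system. It is catalogued as a Level 2 acceptor for bacterial expression and synthetic biology work. The 3.2 kb plasmid is built on the broad-host-range pBBR1 replicon from Bordetella bronchiseptica. It carries both the pBBR1 oriV and the Rep protein gene that this origin needs, so it can replicate in E. coli and in a range of other bacteria. The record lists it as low copy. Selection is by chloramphenicol, through a cat (chloramphenicol acetyltransferase) gene driven by its own promoter and followed by a fragment of the lambda t0 terminator.

The cloning site is a lacZα dropout cassette. It consists of a lac promoter with its CAP binding site and lac operator, a pUC-type multiple cloning site and the lacZα fragment, with a residual piece of lacI alongside. In MoClo-style assembly, incoming parts replace this cassette, so correct assemblies give white colonies and unmodified vector gives blue ones. The "AG" in the name refers to the CIDAR A and G fusion scars that define the ends of the accepted assembly. These scars are not annotated in the feature table, and the record does not name the restriction enzyme used. BioBrick prefix and suffix sequences lie on either side of the cloning region. An incP oriT and a fragment of the pBR322 bom region are also annotated, which suggests the plasmid could be moved by conjugation if a helper supplies the transfer functions. There is no insert; the vector is meant to receive multi-part assemblies, and the associated publication concerns moving toolkit parts into diverse bacteria.
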