Addgene plasmid #188954: pBBR1_DVC_AG
Purpose: (Empty Backbone) Level 2 destination vector containing pBBR1 origin of replication and CIDAR AG scars
Depositing lab: Eric Young. Depositing organization: Worcester Polytechnic Institute. Publication: Systematic Part Transfer by Extending a Modular Toolkit to Diverse Bacteria. Keating KW, Young EM. ACS Synth Biol. 2023 Jun 9. doi: 10.1021/acssynbio.3c00104. PubMed 37294017.
Backbone
  Vector backbone: pBBR1
  Modifications to backbone: CIDAR MoClo cloning site, chloramphenicol resistance
  Vector type: Bacterial Expression, Synthetic Biology
Growth in bacteria
  Bacterial resistance: Chloramphenicol, 25 μg/mL
  Growth temperature: 37°C
  Growth strain: DH5alpha
  Growth instructions: Contains lacZ-alpha cassette for blue/white screening
  Copy number: Low Copy
Gene/Insert
  Cloning method: Restriction Enzyme
Terms and licenses: Academic/Nonprofit Terms; Industry Terms: Not Available to Industry
How to cite: pBBR1_DVC_AG was a gift from Eric Young (Addgene plasmid # 188954 ; http://n2t.net/addgene:188954 ; RRID:Addgene_188954)
